Addgene plasmid #108238: UBQ10:sXVE:ATG-3xHA-S11
Purpose: Binary vectors used for the inducible expression of tripartite split-sfGFP components (3xHA-S11 as control) in plants
Depositing lab: Tzu-Yin Liu. Depositing organization: National Tsing Hua University. Publication: Detection of membrane protein-protein interaction in planta based on dual intein-coupled tripartite split-GFP association. Liu TY, Chou WC, Chen WY, Chu CY, Dai CY, Wu PY. Plant J. 2018 Feb 16. doi: 10.1111/tpj.13874. PubMed 29451720.
Backbone
  Vector backbone: UBQ10:sXVE:GFPc:Kan
  Backbone manufacturer: Jörg Kudla
  Total vector size (bp): 14561
  Vector type: Plant Expression, Synthetic Biology
  Selectable markers: Kanamycin
Growth in bacteria
  Bacterial resistance: Kanamycin, 50 μg/mL
  Growth temperature: 37°C
  Growth strain: DH5alpha
  Copy number: Low Copy
Gene/Insert
  Gene/Insert name: ATG-3xHA-S11
  Species: Synthetic
  Insert size (bp): 201
  Promoter: UBQ10:sXVE
  Cloning method: Restriction Enzyme; 5′ cloning site XbaI (unknown if destroyed); 3′ cloning site SacI (unknown if destroyed)
  Sequencing primers: 5′ cttcgcaagacccttcc; 3′ TCGCGTATTAAATGTATAATTGCGGGACTC
Terms and licenses: Academic/Nonprofit Terms; Industry Terms: Not Available to Industry
How to cite: UBQ10:sXVE:ATG-3xHA-S11 was a gift from Tzu-Yin Liu (Addgene plasmid # 108238 ; http://n2t.net/addgene:108238 ; RRID:Addgene_108238)
