[The description below was written by a language model from this plasmid's Addgene catalogue record and pLannotate feature annotations shown in this document.]
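Description:
UBQ10:sXVE:ATG-3xHA-S11 is a 14.6 kb low-copy binary vector for Agrobacterium-mediated plant expression, built on the UBQ10:sXVE:GFPc:Kan backbone. It replicates through a broad-host-range IncP system (oriV with the trfA replication protein) and also carries oriT/traJ transfer functions. Bacterial selection is by kanamycin through an aphA-3 KanR gene. Remnants of tetracycline resistance genes, an IS1 element and a ColE1 origin fragment are also annotated in the backbone. A left border T-DNA repeat is annotated, but no right border was detected in the feature table. In plants, selection is also with kanamycin, from an nptII cassette driven by the NOS promoter and ended by the gene 7 terminator.

The payload is a two-part estradiol-inducible system. According to the record, the UBQ10 promoter drives the XVE chimeric activator. The promoter itself is not annotated, but the activator appears as a LexA DNA-binding fragment and a human estrogen receptor ligand-binding fragment followed by the pea rbcS-E9 terminator. XVE conventionally also contains a VP16 activation domain, which is not annotated here. On estradiol binding, XVE activates a target promoter that ends in the minimal CaMV 35S promoter. The short GAL1/GAL10 hits upstream of it are probably spurious matches in the operator region.

This inducible promoter drives the 201 bp synthetic insert, cloned between XbaI and SacI. It consists of a start codon, three HA epitope tags and S11, the eleventh β-strand of superfolder GFP, and is terminated by the NOS terminator.

The construct expresses 3xHA-S11 without any fused partner protein. It serves as the control component in a tripartite split-sfGFP assay for detecting protein–protein interactions, including those of membrane proteins, in planta.
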