Features (pLannotate 1.2.2; 34 found; start..end, strand, type, name):
     76..135     -  promoter       GAL10 promoter (fragment): S. cerevisiae GAL10; inducible promoter, regulated by Gal4
    154..200     +  promoter       minimal CaMV 35S promoter: minimal 35S promoter from cauliflower mosaic virus
    283..309     +  CDS            3xHA (fragment): three tandem HA epitope tags
    313..339     +  CDS            3xHA (fragment): three tandem HA epitope tags
    346..372     +  CDS            3xHA (fragment): three tandem HA epitope tags
    415..462     +  CDS            GFP11: 11th β-strand of superfolder GFP associates with GFP(1-10), consisting of the first 10 β-strands, to reconstitute fluorescent GFP (Cabantous et al., 2005; Kamiyama et al., 2016)
    494..746     +  terminator     NOS terminator: nopaline synthase terminator and poly(A) signal
    760..790     -  promoter       NOS promoter (fragment): nopaline synthase promoter
   1048..1297    -  CDS            TcR (fragment): tetracycline efflux protein; tetA; confers resistance to tetracycline
   1403..2053    +  CDS            TetR: tetracycline resistance regulatory protein; tetR
   2412..2602    -  rep_origin     ori (fragment): high-copy-number ColE1/pMB1/pBR322/pUC origin of replication
   2734..2843    +  oriT           oriT: incP origin of transfer
   2876..3247    +  CDS            traJ: oriT-recognizing protein; traJ
   3384..4015    +  rep_origin     oriV: incP origin of replication
   4079..4354    +  CDS            klaC (fragment): KLAC_ECOLX - Also known as telB. Protein predicted: Swiss-Prot protein existence level 4. Belongs to the kla operon, which is associated with cryptic tellurite resistance, and IncW plasmid fertility inhibition. From Escherichia coli.
   4357..4551    +  CDS            satA (fragment): STA_BACSU - Also known as yyaR. Experimental evidence at protein level: Swiss-Prot protein existence level 1. Involved in resistance to streptothricin, a broad-spectrum antibiotic produced by streptomycetes. Detoxifies streptothricin via acetylation of the beta amino group of the first beta-lysyl moiety of streptothricin. From Bacillus subtilis (strain 168).
   4550..4681    +  CDS            satA (fragment): STA_BACSU - Also known as yyaR. Experimental evidence at protein level: Swiss-Prot protein existence level 1. Involved in resistance to streptothricin, a broad-spectrum antibiotic produced by streptomycetes. Detoxifies streptothricin via acetylation of the beta amino group of the first beta-lysyl moiety of streptothricin. From Bacillus subtilis (strain 168).
   4707..5474    -  mobile_element IS1: prokaryotic transposable element IS1
   5666..6460    +  CDS            KanR: aminoglycoside phosphotransferase; aphA-3; confers resistance to kanamycin
   6759..7907    +  CDS            trfA: trans-acting replication protein that binds to and activates oriV
   7927..8046    +  CDS            tetR (fragment): TETR1_ECOLX - Experimental evidence at protein level: Swiss-Prot protein existence level 1. TetR is the repressor of the tetracycline resistance element; its N-terminal region forms a helix-turn-helix structure and binds DNA. Binding of tetracycline to TetR reduces the repressor affinity for the tetracycline resistance gene (tetA) promoter operator sites. From Escherichia coli.
   9503..9527    +  misc_feature   LB T-DNA repeat: left border repeat from nopaline C58 T-DNA
   9581..9711    -  CDS            lacI (fragment): lac repressor; lacI; The lac repressor binds to the lac operator to inhibit transcription in E. coli. This inhibition can be relieved by adding lactose or isopropyl-β-D-thiogalactopyranoside (IPTG).
   9712..10012   -  rep_origin     M13 ori (fragment) (sequence partly withheld): M13 bacteriophage origin of replication; arrow indicates direction of (+) strand synthesis
  10010..10165   -  CDS            lacZα (fragment) (sequence partly withheld): LacZα fragment of β-galactosidase; lacZ fragment
  10174..10374   -  terminator     gene 7 terminator: transcription terminator for octopine-type Ti plasmid gene 7
  10421..11213   -  CDS            NeoR/KanR (fragment): aminoglycoside phosphotransferase from Tn5; aph(3')-II (or nptII); confers resistance to neomycin, kanamycin, and G418 (Geneticin®)
  11274..11453   -  promoter       NOS promoter: nopaline synthase promoter
  11533..11877   -  CDS            tnpA (fragment): TN5P_ECOLX - Also known as tnp. Experimental evidence at protein level: Swiss-Prot protein existence level 1. Mediates transposition of transposon Tn5 by a 'cut and paste' mechanism. First, the monomeric transposase binds the 19 bp inverted DNA repeats flanking the transposon. Then, dimerization of the DNA- bound transposase creates a synaptic DNA complex. After nicking of the first DNA strand, excision of the transposon proceeds through a series of intermediates. The transposase then mediates the insertion of the transposon at a new site by strand transfer. The activity of the wild- type tran
  12507..12767   +  CDS            lexA (fragment): LEXA_ECOLI - Also known as exrA, spr, tsl, umuA. Experimental evidence at protein level: Swiss-Prot protein existence level 1. Represses a number of genes involved in the response to DNA damage (SOS response), including recA and lexA. Binds to the 16 bp palindromic sequence 5'-CTGTATATATATACAG-3'. In the presence of single- stranded DNA, RecA interacts with LexA causing an autocatalytic cleavage which disrupts the DNA-binding part of LexA, leading to derepression of the SOS regulon and eventually DNA repair. Implicated in hydroxy radical-mediated cell death induced by hydroxyurea treatment (Pu
  13014..13955   +  CDS            ESR1 (fragment): ESR1_HUMAN - Also known as ESR, NR3A1. Experimental evidence at protein level: Swiss-Prot protein existence level 1. [Isoform 3]: Involved in activation of NOS3 and endothelial nitric oxide production (PubMed:21937726). Isoforms lacking one or several functional domains are thought to modulate transcriptional activity by competitive ligand or DNA binding and/or heterodimerization with the full-length receptor (PubMed:10970861). Binds to ERE and inhibits isoform 1 (PubMed:10970861). From Homo sapiens (Human).
  13982..14071   +  CDS            NR3C1 (fragment): GCR_RABIT - Also known as GRL. Experimental evidence at protein level: Swiss-Prot protein existence level 1. Receptor for glucocorticoids (GC). Has a dual mode of action: as a transcription factor that binds to glucocorticoid response elements (GRE), both for nuclear and mitochondrial DNA, and as a modulator of other transcription factors. Affects inflammatory responses, cellular proliferation and differentiation in target tissues. Involved in chromatin remodeling. Plays a role in rapid mRNA degradation by binding to the 5' UTR of target mRNAs and interacting with PNRC2 in a ligand-dependent m
  14101..14395   +  terminator     E9 terminator (fragment): terminator and polyadenylation signal from the pea rbcS-E9 gene
  14445..14473   -  promoter       GAL1 promoter (fragment): S. cerevisiae GAL1; inducible promoter, regulated by Gal4
>Addgene plasmid #108238 | UBQ10:sXVE:ATG-3xHA-S11 | addgene full sequence | sequence record 208479 | Addgene NGS Result
CTGTACATATAACCACTGGTTTTATATACAGCAGTACTGTACATATAACCACTGGTTTTATATACAGCAG
TCGAGGTAAGATTAGATATGGATATGTATATGGATATGTATATGGTGGTAATGCCATGTAATATGCTCGA
CTCTAGGATCTTCGCAAGACCCTTCCTCTATATAAGGAAGTTCATTTCATTTGGAGAGGACACGCTGAAG
CTAGTCGACTCTAGCCAAATCTAGGGGATCCGGCGCGCCCGGGTTAATTAACTCGAGTCTAGAATGTCGA
CTTACCCATACGATGTTCCAGATTACGCTGGCTACCCATACGATGTTCCAGATTACGCTGGATCATACCC
ATACGATGTTCCAGATTACGCTACTAGTGGTGGAGGGTCTGGTGGCGGATCAACCAGTGAAAAGCGTGAC
CACATGGTCCTTCTTGAGTATGTAACTGCTGCTGGGATTACAGATGCTAGCTAAATCGAGCTCGAATTTC
CCCGATCGTTCAAACATTTGGCAATAAAGTTTCTTAAGATTGAATCCTGTTGCCGGTCTTGCGATGATTA
TCATATAATTTCTGTTGAATTACGTTAAGCATGTAATAATTAACATGTAATGCATGACGTTATTTATGAG
ATGGGTTTTTATGATTAGAGTCCCGCAATTATACATTTAATACGCGATAGAAAACAAAATATAGCGCGCA
AACTAGGATAAATTATCGCGCGCGGTGTCATCTATGTTACTAGATCGGGGAATTCAGATCGGCTGAGTGG
CTCCTTCAACGTTGCGGTTCTGTCAGTTCCAAACGTAAAACGGCTTGTCCCGCGTCATCGGCGGGGGTCA
TAACGTGACTCCCTTAATTCTCCGCTCATGATCAGATTGTCGTTTCCCGCCTTCAGTTTAAACTATCAGT
GTTTGACAGGATATATTSKCNNNTANNCCTAAGAGAAAAGAGCGTTTATTAGAATAATCGGATATTTAAA
AGGGCGTGAAAAGGTTTATCCGTTCGTCCATTTGTATGTGCATGCCAACCACAGGGTTCCCCAGATCTGG
CGCCGGCCAGCGAGACGAGCAAGATTGGCCGCCGCCCGAAACGATCCGACAGCGCGCCCAGCACAGGTGC
GCAGGCAAATTGCACCAACGCATACAGCGCCAGCAGAATGCCATAGTGGGCGGTGACGTCGTTCGAGTGA
ACCAGATCGCGCAGGAGGCCCGGCAGCACCGGCATAATCAGGCCGATGCCGACAGCGTCGAGCGCGACAG
TGCTCAGAATTACGATCAGGGGTATGTTGGGTTTCACGTCTGGCCTCCGGACCAGCCTCCGCTGGTCCGA
TTGAACGCGCGGATTCTTTATCACTGATAAGTTGGTGGACATATTATGTTTATCAGTGATAAAGTGTCAA
GCATGACAAAGTTGCAGCCGAATACAGTGATCCGTGCCGCCCTGGACCTGTTGAACGAGGTCGGCGTAGA
CGGTCTGACGACACGCAAACTGGCGGAACGGTTGGGGGTTCAGCAGCCGGCGCTTTACTGGCACTTCAGG
AACAAGCGGGCGCTGCTCGACGCACTGGCCGAAGCCATGCTGGCGGAGAATCATACGCATTCGGTGCCGA
GAGCCGACGACGACTGGCGCTCATTTCTGATCGGGAATGCCCGCAGCTTCAGGCAGGCGCTGCTCGCCTA
CCGCGATGGCGCGCGCATCCATGCCGGCACGCGACCGGGCGCACCGCAGATGGAAACGGCCGACGCGCAG
CTTCGCTTCCTCTGCGAGGCGGGTTTTTCGGCCGGGGACGCCGTCAATGCGCTGATGACAATCAGCTACT
TCACTGTTGGGGCCGTGCTTGAGGAGCAGGCCGGCGACAGCGATGCCGGCGAGCGCGGCGGCACCGTTGA
ACAGGCTCCGCTCTCGCCGCTGTTGCGGGCCGCGATAGACGCCTTCGACGAAGCCGGTCCGGACGCAGCG
TTCGAGCAGGGACTCGCGGTGATTGTCGATGGATTGGCGAAAAGGAGGCTCGTTGTCAGGAACGTTGAAG
GACCGAGAAAGGGTGACGATTGATCAGGACCGCTGCCGGAGCGCAACCCACTCACTACAGCAGAGCCATG
TAGACAACATCCCCTCCCCCTTTCCACCGCGTCAGACGCCCGTAGCAGCCCGCTACGGGCTTTTTCATGC
CCTGCCCTAGCGTCCAAGCCTCACGGCCGCGCTCGGCCTCTCTGGCGGCCTTCTGGCGCTCTTCCGCTTC
CTCGCTCACTGACTCGCTGCGCTCGGTCGTTCGGCTGCGGCGAGCGGTATCAGCTCACTCAAAGGCGGTA
ATACGGTTATCCACAGAATCAGGGGATAACGCAGGAAAGAACATGTGAGCAAAAGGCCAGCAAAAGGCCA
GGAACCGTAAAAAGGCCGCGTTGCTGGCGTTTTTCCATAGGCTCCGCCCCCCTGACGAGCATCACAAAAA
TCGACGCTCAAGTCAGAGGTGGCGAAACCCGACAGGACTATAAAGATACCAGGCGTTTCCCCCTGGAAGC
TCCCTCGTGCGCTCTCCTGTTCCGACCCTGCCGCTTACCGGATACCTGTCCGCCTTTCTCCCTTCGGGAA
GCGTGGCGCTTTTCCGCTGCATAACCCTGCTTCGGGGTCATTATAGCGATTTTTTCGGTATATCCATCCT
TTTTCGCACGATATACAGGATTTTGCCAAAGGGTTCGTGTAGACTTTCCTTGGTGTATCCAACGGCGTCA
GCCGGGCAGGATAGGTGAAGTAGGCCCACCCGCGAGCGGGTGTTCCTTCTTCACTGTCCCTTATTCGCAC
CTGGCGGTGCTCAACGGGAATCCTGCTCTGCGAGGCTGGCCGGCTACCGCCGGCGTAACAGATGAGGGCA
AGCGGATGGCTGATGAAACCAAGCCAACCAGGAAGGGCAGCCCACCTATCAAGGTGTACTGCCTTCCAGA
CGAACGAAGAGCGATTGAGGAAAAGGCGGCGGCGGCCGGCATGAGCCTGTCGGCCTACCTGCTGGCCGTC
GGCCAGGGCTACAAAATCACGGGCGTCGTGGACTATGAGCACGTCCGCGAGCTGGCCCGCATCAATGGCG
ACCTGGGCCGCCTGGGCGGCCTGCTGAAACTCTGGCTCACCGACGACCCGCGCACGGCGCGGTTCGGTGA
TGCCACGATCCTCGCCCTGCTGGCGAAGATCGAAGAGAAGCAGGACGAGCTTGGCAAGGTCATGATGGGC
GTGGTCCGCCCGAGGGCAGAGCCATGACTTTTTTAGCCGCTAAAACGGCCGGGGGGTGCGCGTGATTGCC
AAGCACGTCCCCATGCGCTCCATCAAGAAGAGCGACTTCGCGGAGCTGGTGAAGTACATCACCGACGAGC
AAGGCAAGACCGAGCGCCTTTCCGACGCTCACCGGGCTGGTTGCCCTCGCCGCTGGGCTGGCGGCCGTCT
ATGGCCCTGCAAACGCGCCAGAAACGCCGTCGAAGCCGTGTGCGAGACACCGCGGCCGCCGGCGTTGTGG
ATACCTCGCGGAAAACTTGGCCCTCACTGACAGATGAGGGGCGGACGTTGACACTTGAGGGGCCGACTCA
CCCGGCGCGGCGTTGACAGATGAGGGGCAGGCTCGATTTCGGCCGGCGACGTGGAGCTGGCCAGCCTCGC
AAATCGGCGAAAACGCCTGATTTTACGCGAGTTTCCCACAGATGATGTGGACAAGCCTGGGGATAAGTGC
CCTGCGGTATTGACACTTGAGGGGCGCGACTACTGACAGATGAGGGGCGCGATCCTTGACACTTGAGGGG
CAGAGTGCTGACAGATGAGGGGCGCACCTATTGACATTTGAGGGGCTGTCCACAGGCAGAAAATCCAGCA
TTTGCAAGGGTTTCCGCCCGTTTTTCGGCCACCGCTAACCTGTCTTTTAACCTGCTTTTAAACCAATATT
TATAAACCTTGTTTTTAACCAGGGCTGCGCCCTGTGCGCGTGACCGCGCACGCCGAAGGGGGGTGCCCCC
CCTTCTCGAACCCTCCCGGCCCGCTAACGCGGGCCTCCCATCCCCCCAGGGGCTGCGCCCCTCGGCCGCG
AACGGCCTCACCCCAAAAATGGCAGCGCTGGCAGTCCTTGCCATTGCCGGGATCGGGGCAGTAACGGGAT
GGGCGATCAGCCCGAGCGCGACGCCCGGAAGCATTGACGTGCCGCAGGTGCTGGCATCGACATTCAGCGA
CCAGGTGCCGGGCAGTGAGGGCGGCGGCCTGGGTGGCGGCCTGCCCTTCACTTCGGCCGTCGGGGCATTC
ACGGACTTCATGGCGGGGCCGGCAATTTTTACCTTGGGCATTCTTGGCATAGTGGTCGCGGGTGCCGTGC
TCGTGTTCGGGGGTGCGATAAACCCAGCGAACCATTTGAGGTGATAGGTAAGATTATACCGAGGTATGAA
AACGAGAATTGGACCTTTACAGAATTACTCTATGAAGCGCCATATTTAAAAAGCTACCAAGACGAAGAGG
ATGAAGAGGATGAGGAGGCAGATTGCCTTGAATATATTGACAATACTGATAAGATAATATATCTTTTATA
TAGAAGATATCGCCGTATGTAAGGATTTCAGGGGGCAAGGCATAGGCAGCGCGCTTATCAATATATCTAT
AGAATGGGCAAAGCATAAAAACTTGCATGGACTAATGCTTGAAACCAGGACAATAACCTTATAGCTTGTA
AATTCTATCATAATTGGGTAATGACTCCAACTTATTGATAGTGTTTTATGTTCAGATAATGCCCGATGAC
TTTGTCATGCAGCTCCACCGATTTTGAGAACGACAGCGACTTCCGTCCCAGCCGTGCCAGGTGCTGCCTC
AGATTCAGGTTATGCCGCTCAATTCGCTGCGTATATCGCTTGCTGATTACGTGCAGCTTTCCCTTCAGGC
GGGATTCATACAGCGGCCAGCCATCCGTCATCCATATCACCACGTCAAAGGGTGACAGCAGGCTCATAAG
ACGCCCCAGCGTCGCCATAGTGCGTTCACCGAATACGTGCGCAACAACCGTCTTCCGGAGACTGTCATAC
GCGTAAAACAGCCAGCGCTGGCGCGATTTAGCCCCGACATAGCCCCACTGTTCGTCCATTTCCGCGCAGA
CGATGACGTCACTGCCCGGCTGTATGCGCGAGGTTACCGACTGCGGCCTGAGTTTTTTAAGTGACGTAAA
ATCGTGTTGAGGCCAACGCCCATAATGCGGGCTGTTGCCCGGCATCCAACGCCATTCATGGCCATATCAA
TGATTTTCTGGTGCGTACCGGGTTGAGAAGCGGTGTAAGTGAACTGCAGTTGCCATGTTTTACGGCAGTG
AGAGCAGAGATAGCGCTGATGTCCGGCGGTGCTTTTGCCGTTACGCACCACCCCGTCAGTAGCTGAACAG
GAGGGACAGCTGATAGAAACAGAAGCCACTGGAGCACCTCAAAAACACCATCATACACTAAATCAGTAAG
TTGGCAGCATCACCCATAATTGTGGTTTCAAAATCGGCTCCGTCGATACTATGTTATACGCCAACTTTGA
AAACAACTTTGAAAAAGCTGTTTTCTGGTATTTAAGGTTTTAGAATGCAAGGAACAGTGAATTGGAGTTC
GTCTTGTTATAATTAGCTTCTTGGGGTATCTTTAAATACTGTAGAAAAGAGGAAGGAAATAATAAATGGC
TAAAATGAGAATATCACCGGAATTGAAAAAACTGATCGAAAAATACCGCTGCGTAAAAGATACGGAAGGA
ATGTCTCCTGCTAAGGTATATAAGCTGGTGGGAGAAAATGAAAACCTATATTTAAAAATGACGGACAGCC
GGTATAAAGGGACCACCTATGATGTGGAACGGGAAAAGGACATGATGCTATGGCTGGAAGGAAAGCTGCC
TGTTCCAAAGGTCCTGCACTTTGAACGGCATGATGGCTGGAGCAATCTGCTCATGAGTGAGGCCGATGGC
GTCCTTTGCTCGGAAGAGTATGAAGATGAACAAAGCCCTGAAAAGATTATCGAGCTGTATGCGGAGTGCA
TCAGGCTCTTTCACTCCATCGACATATCGGATTGTCCCTATACGAATAGCTTAGACAGCCGCTTAGCCGA
ATTGGATTACTTACTGAATAACGATCTGGCCGATGTGGATTGCGAAAACTGGGAAGAAGACACTCCATTT
AAAGATCCGCGCGAGCTGTATGATTTTTTAAAGACGGAAAAGCCCGAAGAGGAACTTGTCTTTTCCCACG
GCGACCTGGGAGACAGCAACATCTTTGTGAAAGATGGCAAAGTAAGTGGCTTTATTGATCTTGGGAGAAG
CGGCAGGGCGGACAAGTGGTATGACATTGCCTTCTGCGTCCGGTCGATCAGGGAGGATATCGGGGAAGAA
CAGTATGTCGAGCTATTTTTTGACTTACTGGGGATCAAGCCTGATTGGGAGAAAATAAAATATTATATTT
TACTGGATGAATTGTTTTAGTACCTAGATGTGGCGCAACGATGCCGGCGACAAGCAGGAGCGCACCGACT
TCTTCCGCATCAAGTGTTTTGGCTCTCAGGCCGAGGCCCACGGCAAGTATTTGGGCAAGGGGTCGCTGGT
ATTCGTGCAGGGCAAGATTCGGAATACCAAGTACGAGAAGGACGGCCAGACGGTCTACGGGACCGACTTC
ATTGCCGATAAGGTGGATTATCTGGACACCAAGGCACCAGGCGGGTCAAATCAGGAATAAGGGCACATTG
CCCCGGCGTGAGTCGGGGCAATCCCGCAAGGAGGGTGAATGAATCGGACGTTTGACCGGAAGGCATACAG
GCAAGAACTGATCGACGCGGGGTTTTCCGCCGAGGATGCCGAAACCATCGCAAGCCGCACCGTCATGCGT
GCGCCCCGCGAAACCTTCCAGTCCGTCGGCTCGATGGTCCAGCAAGCTACGGCCAAGATCGAGCGCGACA
GCGTGCAACTGGCTCCCCCTGCCCTGCCCGCGCCATCGGCCGCCGTGGAGCGTTCGCGTCGTCTCGAACA
GGAGGCGGCAGGTTTGGCGAAGTCGATGACCATCGACACGCGAGGAACTATGACGACCAAGAAGCGAAAA
ACCGCCGGCGAGGACCTGGCAAAACAGGTCAGCGAGGCCAAGCAGGCCGCGTTGCTGAAACACACGAAGC
AGCAGATCAAGGAAATGCAGCTTTCCTTGTTCGATATTGCGCCGTGGCCGGACACGATGCGAGCGATGCC
AAACGACACGGCCCGCTCTGCCCTGTTCACCACGCGCAACAAGAAAATCCCGCGCGAGGCGCTGCAAAAC
AAGGTCATTTTCCACGTCAACAAGGACGTGAAGATCACCTACACCGGCGTCGAGCTGCGGGCCGACGATG
ACGAACTGGTGTGGCAGCAGGTGTTGGAGTACGCGAAGCGCACCCCTATCGGCGAGCCGATCACCTTCAC
GTTCTACGAGCTTTGCCAGGACCTGGGCTGGTCGATCAATGGCCGGTATTACACGAAGGCCGAGGAATGC
CTGTCGCGCCTACAGGCGACGGCGATGGGCTTCACGTCCGACCGCGTTGGGCACCTGGAATCGGTGTCGC
TGCTGCACCGCTTCCGCGTCCTGGACCGTGGCAAGAAAACGTCCCGTTGCCAGGTCCTGATCGACGAGGA
AATCGTCGTGCTGTTTGCTGGCGACCACTACACGAAATTCATATGGGAGAAGTACCGCAAGCTGTCGCCG
ACGGCCCGACGGATGTTCGACTATTTCAGCTCGCACCGGGAGCCGTACCCGCTCAAGCTGGAAACCTTCC
GCCTCATGTGCGGATCGGATTCCACCCGCGTGAAGAAGTGGCGCGAGCAGGTCGGCGAAGCCTGCGAAGA
GTTGCGAGGCAGCGGCCTGGTGGAACACGCCTGGGTCAATGATGACCTGGTGCATTGCAAACGCTAGGGC
CTTGTGGGGTCAGTTCCGGCTGGGGGTTCAGCAGCCAGCGCTTTACTGGCATTTCAGGAACAAGCGGGCA
CTGCTCGACGCACTTGCTTCGCTCAGTATCGCTCGGGACGCACGGCGCGCTCTACGAACTGCCGATAAAC
AGAGGATTAAAATTGACAATTGTGATTAAGGCTCAGATTCGACGGCTTGGAGCGGCCGACGTGCAGGATT
TCCGCGAGATCCGATTGTCGGCCCTGAAGAAAGCTCCAGAGATGTTCGGGTCCGTTTACGAGCACGAGGA
GAAAAAGCCCATGGAGGCGTTCGCTGAACGGTTGCGAGATGCCGTGGCATTCGGCGCCTACATCGACGGC
GAGATCATTGGGCTGTCGGTCTTCAAACAGGAGGACGGCCCCAAGGACGCTCACAAGGCGCATCTGTCCG
GCGTTTTCGTGGAGCCCGAACAGCGAGGCCGAGGGGTCGCCGGTATGCTGCTGCGGGCGTTGCCGGCGGG
TTTATTGCTCGTGATGATCGTCCGACAGATTCCAACGGGAATCTGGTGGATGCGCATCTTCATCCTCGGC
GCACTTAATATTTCGCTATTCTGGAGCTTGTTGTTTATTTCGGTCTACCGCCTGCCGGGCGGGGTCGCGG
CGACGGTAGGCGCTGTGCAGCCGCTGATGGTCGTGTTCATCTCTGCCGCTCTGCTAGGTAGCCCGATACG
ATTGATGGCGGTCCTGGGGGCTATTTGCGGAACTGCGGGCGTGGCGCTGTTGGTGTTGACACCAAACGCA
GCGCTAGATCCTGTCGGCGTCGCAGCGGGCCTGGCGGGGGCGGTTTCCATGGCGTTCGGAACCGTGCTGA
CCCGCAAGTGGCAACCTCCCGTGCCTCTGCTCACCTTTACCGCCTGGCAACTGGCGGCCGGAGGACTTCT
GCTCGTTCCAGTAGCTTTAGTGTTTGATCCGCCAATCCCGATGCCTACAGGAACCAATGTTCTCGGCCTG
GCGTGGCTCGGCCTGATCGGAGCGGGTTTAACCTACTTCCTTTGGTTCCGGGGGATCTCGCGACTCGAAC
CTACAGTTGTTTCCTTACTGGGCTTTCTCAGCCCCAGATCTGGGGTCGATCAGCCGGGGATGCATCAGGC
CGACAGTCGGAACTTCGGGTCCCCGACCTGTACCATTCGGTGAGCAATGGATAGGGGAGTTGATATCGTC
AACGTTCACTTCTAAAGAAATAGCGCCACTCAGCTTCCTCAGCGGCTTTATCCAGCGATTTCCTATTATG
TCGGCATAGTTCTCAAGATCGACAGCCTGTCACGGTTAAGCGAGAAATGAATAAGAAGGCTGATAATTCG
GATCTCTGCGAGGGAGATGATATTTGATCACAGGCAGCAACGCTCTGTCATCGTTACAATCAACATGCTA
CCCTCCGCGAGATCATCCGTGTTTCAAACCCGGCAGCTTAGTTGCCGTTCTTCCGAATAGCATCGGTAAC
ATGAGCAAAGTCTGCCGCCTTACAACGGCTCTCCCGCTGACGCCGTCCCGGACTGATGGGCTGCCTGTAT
CGAGTGGTGATTTTGTGCCGAGCTGCCGGTCGGGGAGCTGTTGGCTGGCTGGTGGCAGGATATATTGTGG
TGTAAACAAATTGACGCTTAGACAACTTAATAACACATTGCGGACGTTTTTAATGTACTGGGGTGGTTTT
TCTTTTCACCAGTGAGACGGGCAACAGCTGATTGCCCTTCACCGCCTGGCCCTGAGAGAGTTGCAGCAAG
CGGTCCACGCTGGTTTGCCCCAGCAGGCGAAAATCCTGTTTGATGGTGGTTCCGAAATCGGCAAAATCCC
TTATAAATCAAAAGAATAGCCCGAGATAGGGT
[37 nt withheld, positions 9763-9799]
AAAGAACGTGGACTCCAACGTCAAAGG
[141 nt withheld, positions 9827-9967]
G
[44 nt withheld, positions 9969-10012]
CATTCAGGCTGCGCAACTGTTGGGAAGGGCGATCGGTGCGGGCCTCTTCGCTATTACGCCAGCTGGCGAA
AGGGGGATGTGCTGCAAGGCGATTAAGTTGGGTAACGCCAGGGTTTTCCCAGTCACGACGTTGTAAAACG
ACGGCCAGTGAATTAATTCCCATCTTGAAAGAAATATAGTTTAAATATTTATTGATAAAATAACAAGTCA
GGTATTATAGTCCAAGCAAAAACATAAATTTATTGATGCAAGTTTAAATTCAGAAATATTTCAATAACTG
ATTATATCAGCTGGTACATTGCCGTAGATGAAAGACTGAGTGCGATATTATGTGTAATACATAAATTGAT
GATATAGCTAGCTTAGCTCATCGGGGGATCGATCCGTCGAAGCTAGCTTGGGTCCCGCTCAGAAGAACTC
GTCAAGAAGGCGATAGAAGGCGATGCGCTGCGAATCGGGAGCGGCGATACCGTAAAGCACGAGGAAGCGG
TCAGCCCATTCGCCGCCAAGCTCTTCAGCAATATCACGGGTAGCCAACGCTATGTCCTGATAGCGGTCCG
CCACACCCAGCCGGCCACAGTCGATGAATCCAGAAAAGCGGCCATTTTCCACCATGATATTCGGCAAGCA
GGCATCGCCATGGGTCACGACGAGATCCTCGCCGTCGGGCATGCGCGCCTTGAGCCTGGCGAACAGTTCG
GCTGGCGCGAGCCCCTGATGCTCTTCGTCCAGATCATCCTGATCGACAAGACCGGCTTCCATCCGAGTAC
GTGCTCGCTCGATGCGATGTTTCGCTTGGTGGTCGAATGGGCAGGTAGCCGGATCAAGCGTATGCAGCCG
CCGCATTGCATCAGCCATGATGGATACTTTCTCGGCAGGAGCAAGGTGAGATGACAGGAGATCCTGCCCC
GGCACTTCGCCCAATAGCAGCCAGTCCCTTCCCGCTTCAGTGACAACGTCGAGCACAGCTGCGCAAGGAA
CGCCCGTCGTGGCCAGCCACGATAGCCGCGCTGCCTCGTCCTGCAGTTCATTCAGGGCACCGGACAGGTC
GGTCTTGACAAAAAGAACCGGGCGCCCCTGCGCTGACAGCCGGAACACGGCGGCATCAGAGCAGCCGATT
GTCTGTTGTGCCCAGTCATAGCCGAATAGCCTCTCCACCCAAGCGGCCGGAGAACCTGCGTGCAATCCAT
CTTGTTCAATCCAAGCTCCCATGGGCCCTCGACTAGAGTCGAGATCTGGATTGAGAGTGAATATGAGACT
CTAATTGGATACCGAGGGGAATTTATGGAACGTCAGTGGAGCATTTTTGACAAGAAATATTTGCTAGCTG
ATAGTGACCTTAGGCGACTTTTGAACGCGCAATAATGGTTTCTGACGTATGTGCTTAGCTCATTAAACTC
CAGAAACCCGCGGCTGAGTGGCTCCTTCAACGTTGCGGTTCTGTCAGTTCCAAACGTAAAACGGCTTGTC
CCGCGTCATCGGCGGGGGTCATAACGTGACTCCCTTAATTCTCCGCTCATGATCTTGATCCCCTGCGCCA
TCAGATCCTTGGCGGCAAGAAAGCCATCCAGTTTACTTTGCAGGGCTTCCCAACCTTACCAGAGGGCGCC
CCAGCTGGCAATTCCGGTTCGCTTGCTGTCCATAAAACCGCCCAGTCTAGCTATCGCCATGTAAGCCCAC
TGCAAGCTACCTGCTTTCTCTTTGCGCTTGCGTTTTCCCTTGTCCAGATAGCCCAGTAGCTGACATTCAT
CCGGGGTCAGCACCGTTTCTGCGGACTGGCTTTCTACGTGTTCCGCTTCCTTTAGCAGCCCTTGCGCCCT
GAGTGCTTGCGGCAGCGTGAAGCTTCGACGAGTCAGTAATAAACGGCGTCAAAGTGGTTGCAGCCGGCAC
ACACGAGTCGTGTTTATCAACTCAAAGCACAAATACTTTTCCTCAACCTAAAAATAAGGCAATTAGCCAA
AAACAACTTTGCGTGTAAACAACGCTCAATACACGTGTCATTTTATTATTAGCTATTGCTTCACCGCCTT
AGCTTTCTCGTGACCTAGTCGTCCTCGTCTTTTCTTCTTCTTCTTCTATAAAACAATACCCAAAGAGCTC
TTCTTCTTCACAATTCAGATTTCAATTTCTCAAAATCTTAAAAACTTTCTCTCAATTCTCTCTACCGTGA
TCAAGGTAAATTTCTGTGTTCCTTATTCTCTCAAAATCTTCGATTTTGTTTTCGTTCGATCCCAATTTCG
TATATGTTCTTTGGTTTAGATTCTGTTAATCTTAGATCGAAGACGATTTTCTGGGTTTGATCGTTAGATA
TCATCTTAATTCTCGATTAGGGTTTCATAGATATCATCCGATTTGTTCAAATAATTTGAGTTTTGTCGAA
TAATTACTCTTCGATTTGTGATTTCTATCTAGTTCTGGTGTTAGTTTCTAGTTTGTGCGATCGAATTTGT
CGATTAATCTGAGTTTTTCTGATTAACAGACTAGCCCGCGGAAAATGAAGGCTCTTACTGCTAGACAACA
AGAAGTTTTTGATCTTATTAGAGATCATATTTCTCAAACTGGAATGCCTCCTACTAGAGCTGAAATTGCT
CAAAGACTTGGATTTAGGTCTCCTAATGCTGCTGAAGAACATCTTAAGGCTCTTGCTAGAAAGGGAGTTA
TTGAAATTGTTTCTGGAGCTTCAAGAGGAATTAGACTTCTTCAAGAAGAAGAAGAAGGACTTCCTCTTGT
TGGAAGAGTTGCTGCTGGAGAACCTTCTTCTGCTCCTCCTACTGATGTTTCTCTTGGAGATGAACTTCAT
CTTGATGGAGAAGATGTTGCTATGGCTCATGCTGATGCTCTTGATGATTTTGATCTTGATATGCTTGGAG
ATGGAGATTCTCCTGGACCTGGATTTACTCCTCATGATTCTGCTCCTTATGGAGCACTTGATATGGCTGA
TTTTGAATTTGAACAAATGTTTACTGATGCTCTTGGAATTGATGAATATGGAGGAGATCCTTCTGCTGGA
GATATGAGAGCTGCTAATCTTTGGCCTTCTCCTCTTATGATTAAGAGGTCTAAGAAGAACTCTCTTGCTC
TTTCTCTTACTGCTGACCAAATGGTTTCTGCTCTTCTTGATGCTGAACCTCCTATTCTTTATTCTGAATA
TGATCCTACTAGACCTTTTTCTGAGGCTTCTATGATGGGACTTCTTACTAATCTTGCTGATAGAGAACTT
GTTCATATGATTAATTGGGCTAAGAGAGTTCCTGGATTTGTTGATCTTACTCTTCATGACCAAGTTCATC
TTCTTGAATGTGCTTGGCTTGAAATTCTTATGATTGGACTTGTTTGGAGGTCTATGGAACATCCTGTTAA
ACTTCTTTTTGCTCCTAATCTTCTTCTTGATAGAAATCAAGGAAAGTGTGTTGAAGGAATGGTTGAAATT
TTTGATATGCTTCTTGCTACTTCTTCAAGATTTAGAATGATGAATCTTCAAGGAGAAGAATTTGTTTGTC
TTAAGTCTATTATTCTTCTTAATTCTGGAGTTTATACTTTTCTTTCTTCTACTCTTAAGTCTCTTGAAGA
AAAGGATCATATTCATAGAGTTCTTGATAAGATTACTGATACTCTTATTCATCTTATGGCTAAGGCTGGA
CTTACTCTTCAACAACAACATCAAAGACTTGCTCAACTTCTTCTTATTCTTTCTCATATTAGACATATGT
CTAATAAGGGAATGGAACATCTTTATTCTATGAAGTGTAAGAATGTTGTTCCTCTTTATGATCTTCTTCT
TGAAATGCTTGATGCTCATAGACTTCATGCTCCTACTTCAAGAGGAGGAGCTTCTGTTGAAGAAACTGAC
CAATCTCATCTTGCTACTGCTGGATCTACTTCTTCTCATTCTCTTCAAAAGTATTATATTACTGGAGAAG
CTGAAGGATTTCCTGCTACTGTTTGAAGATCTTGATCAAGCTCCCTGGCCAATTCCCAGAGATGTTAGCT
GAAATCATCACTAATCAGATACCAAAATATTCAAATGGAAATATCAAATAGCTTCTGTTTCATCAAAAAT
GACTCGACCTAACTGAGTAAGCATGCTTGTTCGAGTATTATGGCATTGGGAAAACTGTTTTTCTTGTACC
ATTTGTTGTGCTTGTAATTTACTGTGTTTTTTATTCGGTTTTCGCTATCGAACTGTGAAATGGAAATGGA
TGGAGAAGAGTTAATGAATGATATGGTCCTTTTGTTCATTCTCAAATTAATATTATTTGTTTTTTCTCTT
ATTTGTTGTGTGTTGAATTTGAAATTATAAGAGATATGCAAACATTTTGTTTTGAGTAAAAATGTGTCAA
ATCGTGGCCTCTAATGACCGAAGTTAATATGAGGAGTAAAACATCCCAAACGCGGCCGCAACCGGTCTTG
CATCCAGCTGGGCTGCAGGTCGAGGCTAAAAAACTAATCGCATTATCATCCCCTCGACGTACTGTACATA
TAACCACTGGTTTTATATACAGCAGTACTGTACATATAACCACTGGTTTTATATACAGCAGTCGACGTA
