>Addgene plasmid #108238 | UBQ10:sXVE:ATG-3xHA-S11 | depositor partial sequence | sequence record 204059 | UBQ10:sXVE:ATG-3xHA-S11 sequence 207 bps
TCTAGAATGTCGACTTACCCATACGATGTTCCAGATTACGCTGGCTACCCATACGATGTTCCAGATTACG
CTGGATCATACCCATACGATGTTCCAGATTACGCTACTAGTGGTGGAGGGTCTGGTGGCGGATCAACCAG
TGAAAAGCGTGACCACATGGTCCTTCTTGAGTATGTAACTGCTGCTGGGATTACAGATGCTAGCTAA
